>Addgene plasmid #34888 | pTN182 | depositor partial sequence | sequence record 42229 | pTN182 sequence 2500 bps
AACCACCACACCCGCCGCGCTTAATGCGCCGCTACAGGGCGCGTCCCATTCGCCATTCAGGCTGCGCAAC
TGTTGGGAAGGGCGATCGGTGCGGGCCTCTTCGCTATTACGCCAGCTGGCGAAAGGGGGATGTGCTGCAA
GGCGATTAAGTTGGGTAACGCCAGGGTTTTCCCAGTCACGACGTTGTAAAACGACGGCCAGTGAGCGCGC
GTAATACGACTCACTATAGGGCGAATTGGGTACCGGGCCCCCCCTCGAGGTCGACGGTATCGATAAGCTT
GATATCGAATTCCATAACTTCGTATAGCATACATTATACGAAGTTATGCCCCCCTACTCCAAAAATGTCA
AAGATACAGTCTCAGAAGACCAAAGGGCTATTGACACTTTTCAACAAAGGGTATATAATCGGGAAGACTC
CTCGGATTCCATTGCCCAGCTATCTGTCACTTCATCGAAAGGACAGTAGAAAAGGAAGGTGGCTCCTACA
AATGCCATCATTGCGATAAAGGAAAGGCTATCATTCAAGATGCCTCTGCCGACAGTGGTCCCAAAGATGG
ACCCCCACCCACGAGGAGCATCGTGGAAAAAGAAGACGTTCCAACCACGTCTTCAAAGCAAGTGGATTGA
TGTGACATCTCCACTGACGTAAGGGATGACGCACAATCCCACTATCCTTCGCAAGACCCTTCCTCTATAT
AAGGAAGTTCATTTCATTTGGAGAGGACAGCCCAAGCAAGGAGGTGAGCATGATTGAACAAGACGGATTG
CACGCAGGTTCTCCGGCCGCTTGGGTGGAGAGGCTATTCGGCTATGACTGGGCACAACAGACAATCGGCT
GCTCTGATGCCGCCGTGTTCCGGCTGTCAGCGCAGGGGCGCCCGGTTCTTTTTGTCAAGACCGACCTGTC
CGGTGCCCTGAATGAACTCCAAGACGAGGCAGCGCGGCTATCGTGGCTGGCCACGACGGGCGTTCCTTGC
GCAGCTGTGCTCGACGTTGTCACTGAAGCGGGAAGGGACTGGCTGCTATTGGGCGAAGTGCCGGGGCAGG
ATCTCCTGTCATCTCACCTTGCTCCTGCCGAGAAAGTATCCATCATGGCTGATGCAATGCGGCGGCTGCA
TACGCTTGATCCGGCTACCTGCCCATTCGACCACCAAGCGAAACATCGCATCGAGCGAGCACGTACTCGG
ATGGAAGCCGGTCTTGTCGATCAGGATGATCTGGACGAAGAGCATCAGGGGCTCGCGCCAGCCGAACTGT
TCGCCAGGCTCAAGGCGCGGATGCCCGACGGCGAGGATCTCGTCGTGACCCATGGCGATGCCTGCTTGCC
GAATATCATGGTGGAAAATGGCCGCTTTTCTGGATTCATCGACTGTGGCCGGCTGGGTGTGGCGGACCGC
TATCAGGACATAGCGTTGGCTACCCGTGATATTGCTGAAGAGCTTGGCGGCGAATGGGCTGACCGCTTCC
TCGTGCTTTACGGTATCGCCGCTCCCGATTCGCAGCGCATCGCCTTCTATCGCCTTCTTGACGAGTTCTT
CTGAGCGGGACTCTGGGGTTCGGACGGTACGCTGAAATCACCAGTCTCTCTCTACAAATCTATCTCTCTC
TATTTTCTCCATAAATAATGTGTGAGTAGTTTCCCGATAAGGGAAATTAGGGTTCTTATAGGGTTTCGCT
CATGTGTTGAGCATATAAGAAACCCTTAGTATGTATTTGTATTTGTAAAATACTTCTATCAATAAAATTT
CTAATTCCTAAAACCAAAATCCAGTACTAAAATCCAGATCTCCTAAAGTCCCTATAGATCTTTGTCGTGA
ATATAAACCAGACACGAGACGACTAAACCTGGAGCCCAGACGCCGTTCGAAGCTAGAAGTACCGCTTAGG
CAGGAGGCCGTTAGGGAAAAGATGCTAAGGCAGGGTTGGTTACGTTGACTCCCCCGTAGGTTTGGTTTAA
ATATGATGAAGTGGACGGAAGGAAGGAGGAAGACAAGGAAGGATAAGGTTGCAGGCCCTGTGCAAGGTAA
GAAGATGGAAATTTGATAGAGGTACGCTACTATACTTATACTATACGCTAAGGGAATGCTTGTATTTATA
CCCTATACCCCCTAATAACCCCTTATCAATTTAAGAAATAATCCGCATAAGCCCCCGCTTAAAAATTGGT
ATCAGGGCCATGAATAGGTCTATGACCAAAACTCAAGAGGATAAAACCTCACCAAAATACGAAAGAGTTC
TTAACTCTAAAGATAAAAGATCTTTCAAGATCAAAACTATAACTTCGTATAGCATACATTATACGAAGTT
ATCCCTCACACCGGTGACGGGGATCGCATGCCCGGGTCTAGACATATGGATCCTAGAGCGGCCGCCACCG
CGGTGGAGCTCCAGCTTTTGTTCCCTTTAGTGAGGGTTAATTGCGCGCTTGGCGTAATCATGGTCATAGC
TGTTTCCTGTGTGAAATTGTTATCCGCTCACAATTCCACACAACATACGA
