>Addgene plasmid #34888 | pTN182 | addgene partial sequence | sequence record 43210 | pBluescriptKS
GCATACATTATACGAAGTTATGCCCCCCTACTCCAAAAATGTCAAAGATACAGTCTCAGAAGACCAAAGG
GCTATTGACACTTTTCAACAAAGGGTATATAATCGGGAAGACTCCTCGGATTCCATTGCCCAGCTATCTG
TCACTTCATCGAAAGGACAGTAGAAAAGGAAGGTGGCTCCTACAAATGCCATCATTGCGATAAAGGAAAG
GCTATCATTCAAGATGCCTCTGCCGACAGTGGTCCCAAAGATGGACCCCCACCCACGAGGAGCATCGTGG
AAAAAGAAGACGTTCCAACCACGTCTTCAAAGCAAGTGGATTGATGTGACATCTCCACTGACGTAAGGGA
TGACGCACAATCCCACTATCCTTCGCAAGACCCTTCCTCTATATAAGGAAGTTCATTTCATTTGGAGAGG
ACAGCCCAAGCAAGGAGGTGAGCATGATTGAACAAGACGGATTGCACGCAGGTTCTCCGGCCGCTTGGGT
GGAGAGGCTATTCGGCTATGACTGGGCACAACAGACAATCGGCTGCTCTGATGCCGCCGTGTTCCGGCTG
TCAGCGCAGGGGCGCCCGGTTCTTTTTGTCAAGACCGACCTGTCCGGTGCCCTGAATGAACTCCAAGACG
AGGCAGCGCGGCTATCGTGGCTGGCCACGACGGGCGTTCCTTGCGCAGCTGTGCTCGACGTTGTCACTGA
AGCGGGAAGGGACTGGCTGCTATTGGGCGAAGTGCCGGGGCAGGATCTCCTGTCATCTCACCTTGCTCCT
GCCGAGAAAGTATCCATCATGGCTGATGCAATGCGGCGGCTGCATACGCTTGATCCGGCTACCTGCCCAT
TCGACCACCAAGCGAAACATCGCATCGAGCGAGCACGTACTCGGATGGAAGCCGGTCTTGTCGATCAGGA
TGATCTGGACGAAGA
