[The description below was written by a language model from this plasmid's Addgene catalogue record.]
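Description:
pTN182 is an empty-backbone vector built on pBluescriptII and catalogued as a moss targeting plasmid. It carries no gene of interest and is meant to be used as a starting scaffold. In bacteria it is maintained as a high-copy plasmid under ampicillin selection, consistent with the pBluescriptII parent, which supplies a pUC-type origin of replication and a beta-lactamase gene. The record lists the backbone as about 3 kb but does not give the total size of the plasmid.

The record also lists kanamycin as a selectable marker, which in this context presumably refers to a resistance cassette used to select transformed moss cells rather than bacteria. However, the promoter, terminator and exact resistance gene driving that marker are not stated, and no feature table is available to confirm the layout or the cloning sites. Vectors of this type are generally used for gene targeting by homologous recombination, which is efficient in the moss Physcomitrella patens. Genomic fragments flanking a locus of interest are cloned on either side of the selection cassette, so that integration replaces or disrupts the target gene and transformants can be recovered on antibiotic. The associated publication studied class 1 KNOX genes in Physcomitrella patens development, which fits this use in generating targeted knockouts or insertions. The specific homology arms or any reporter would have to be added by the user, since none is recorded here.
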