Addgene plasmid #34888: pTN182
Purpose: (Empty Backbone)
Depositing lab: Mitsuyasu Hasebe. Depositing organization: National Institute for Basic Biology. Publication: Class 1 KNOX genes are not involved in shoot development in the moss Physcomitrella patens but do function in sporophyte development. Sakakibara K, Nishiyama T, Deguchi H, Hasebe M. Evol Dev. 2008 Sep-Oct;10(5):555-66. 10.1111/j.1525-142X.2008.00271.x PubMed 18803774.
Backbone
  Vector backbone: pBluescriptII
  Backbone size (bp): 2961
  Vector type: Moss Targeting
  Selectable markers: Kanamycin
Growth in bacteria
  Bacterial resistance: Ampicillin, 100 μg/mL
  Growth temperature: 37°C
  Growth strain: DH5alpha
  Copy number: High Copy
Terms and licenses: Academic/Nonprofit Terms; Industry Terms: Not Available to Industry
Depositor comments: Scientists using this plasmid in a publication should acknowledge Drs. Tomoaki Nishiyama and Mitsuyasu Hasebe in the publication.
How to cite: pTN182 was a gift from Mitsuyasu Hasebe (Addgene plasmid # 34888 ; http://n2t.net/addgene:34888 ; RRID:Addgene_34888)
